Addgene plasmid #209125: pHR-SUMO-A'-l2-A'-IRES-EmGFP
Purpose: Lentiviral vector including gene for CC-GEMS ligand SUMO-A'-l2-A' and EmGFP
Depositing lab: Tom de Greef. Depositing organization: Technische Universiteit Eindhoven. Publication: Engineering a scalable and orthogonal platform for synthetic communication in mammalian cells. Makri Pistikou AM, Cremers GAO, Nathalia BL, Meuleman TJ, Bogels BWA, Eijkens BV, de Dreu A, Bezembinder MTH, Stassen OMJA, Bouten CCV, Merkx M, Jerala R, de Greef TFA. Nat Commun. 2023 Nov 2;14(1):7001. doi: 10.1038/s41467-023-42810-5. PubMed 37919273.
Backbone
  Vector backbone: pHR-PCMV-TetO2
  Vector type: Mammalian Expression, Lentiviral
  Selectable markers: Blasticidin
Growth in bacteria
  Bacterial resistance: Ampicillin, 100 μg/mL
  Growth temperature: 37°C
  Growth strain: NEB Stable
  Copy number: High Copy
Gene/Insert
  Gene/Insert name: SUMO-A'-l2-A'-IRES-EmGFP
  Species: Synthetic
  Cloning method: Restriction Enzyme; 5′ cloning site unknown (unknown if destroyed)
Terms and licenses: Academic/Nonprofit Terms; Industry Terms: Not Available to Industry
Depositor comments: CC: coiled-coil; GEMS: Generalized Extracellular Molecule Sensor. Please visit https://doi.org/10.1101/2023.01.18.524631 for bioRxiv preprint.
How to cite: pHR-SUMO-A'-l2-A'-IRES-EmGFP was a gift from Tom de Greef (Addgene plasmid # 209125 ; http://n2t.net/addgene:209125 ; RRID:Addgene_209125)
