[The description below was written by a language model from this plasmid's Addgene catalogue record and pLannotate feature annotations shown in this document.]
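Description:
pHR-SUMO-A'-l2-A'-IRES-EmGFP is an HIV-1-derived lentiviral transfer vector of about 11.5 kb, built on the pHR-PCMV-TetO2 backbone for expression in mammalian cells. It is maintained in E. coli through a high-copy ColE1/pUC-type origin and an ampicillin resistance gene. The viral portion contains a truncated 5' LTR, the Ψ packaging signal with a partial gag sequence, the Rev response element, the cPPT/CTS, a WPRE, and a self-inactivating ΔU3 3' LTR. Together these elements allow the genome to be packaged, exported from the nucleus, reverse transcribed and integrated, with the viral promoter inactivated after integration. Outside the LTRs the backbone carries remnants of older vectors, including an SV40 promoter followed by gpt fragments and SV40 small t and poly(A) sequences. The catalogue lists blasticidin as the selectable marker, but the feature table annotates no blasticidin resistance gene.

The payload is driven by the CMV enhancer and promoter followed by tet operator sequences. This matches the TetO2 backbone name and implies that transcription can be repressed by Tet repressor and relieved by tetracycline-type inducers in suitable cell lines. The first open reading frame encodes the synthetic ligand SUMO-A'-l2-A', annotated as yeast SMT3 (SUMO) followed by an unannotated region that presumably holds the two A' coiled-coil peptides and the l2 linker. It ends with a fragment matching a Strep-type affinity tag. An EMCV IRES then directs translation of Emerald GFP from the same transcript, so fluorescence marks transduced, expressing cells. According to the record, the ligand belongs to the CC-GEMS system (coiled-coil Generalized Extracellular Molecule Sensor), a platform for synthetic communication between mammalian cells. The vector is used to make cells that express this ligand.
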