Features (pLannotate 1.2.2; 37 found; start..end, strand, type, name):
     15..33      -  promoter       SP6 promoter: promoter for bacteriophage SP6 RNA polymerase
    261..540     +  CDS            TcR (fragment): tetracycline efflux protein; tet; confers resistance to tetracycline
    541..589     -  misc_feature   bom (fragment): basis of mobility region from pBR322
    691..726     -  CDS            rop (fragment): Rop protein, which maintains plasmids at low copy number; rop
    821..925     +  promoter       AmpR promoter: bla
    926..1786    +  CDS            AmpR: β-lactamase; bla; confers resistance to ampicillin, carbenicillin, and related antibiotics
   1957..2545    +  rep_origin     ori: high-copy-number ColE1/pMB1/pBR322/pUC origin of replication
   2728..2784    +  CDS            lacI (fragment): lac repressor; lacI; The lac repressor binds to the lac operator to inhibit transcription in E. coli. This inhibition can be relieved by adding lactose or isopropyl-β-D-thiogalactopyranoside (IPTG).
   2791..3120    +  promoter       SV40 promoter: SV40 enhancer and early promoter
   3320..3439    +  CDS            gpt (fragment): XGPT_ECOLI - Also known as gpp, gxu. Experimental evidence at protein level: Swiss-Prot protein existence level 1. Purine salvage pathway enzyme that catalyzes the transfer of the ribosyl-5-phosphate group from 5-phospho-alpha-D-ribose 1- diphosphate (PRPP) to the N9 position of the 6-oxopurines guanine and xanthine to form the corresponding ribonucleotides GMP (guanosine 5'- monophosphate) and XMP (xanthosine 5'-monophosphate), with the release of PPi. To a lesser extent, also acts on hypoxanthine (PubMed:9100006, PubMed:3886014). Does not ribophosphorylate adenine (PubMed:3886014). From Esch
   3439..3774    +  CDS            gpt (fragment): XGPT_ECOLI - Also known as gpp, gxu. Experimental evidence at protein level: Swiss-Prot protein existence level 1. Purine salvage pathway enzyme that catalyzes the transfer of the ribosyl-5-phosphate group from 5-phospho-alpha-D-ribose 1- diphosphate (PRPP) to the N9 position of the 6-oxopurines guanine and xanthine to form the corresponding ribonucleotides GMP (guanosine 5'- monophosphate) and XMP (xanthosine 5'-monophosphate), with the release of PPi. To a lesser extent, also acts on hypoxanthine (PubMed:9100006, PubMed:3886014). Does not ribophosphorylate adenine (PubMed:3886014). From Esch
   3869..4174    +  CDS            frsA (fragment): FRSA_ECOLI - Also known as yafA. Experimental evidence at protein level: Swiss-Prot protein existence level 1. Catalyzes the hydrolysis of esters (PubMed:15808744). Displays esterase activity toward pNP-butyrate (PubMed:15808744). May stimulate mixed-acid fermentation by acting as a fermentation/respiration switch that down-regulates respiration and up- regulates fermentation rates (PubMed:15169777). From Escherichia coli (strain K12).
   4178..4252    +  CDS            small t antigen (fragment): SV40 (simian virus 40) small t antigen
   4254..4319    +  intron         small t intron: SV40 (simian virus 40) small t antigen intron
   4449..4469    +  CDS            SV40 NLS: nuclear localization signal of SV40 (simian virus 40) large T antigen
   4788..4871    +  CDS            large T antigen (fragment): large T antigen from SV40 (simian virus 40)
   4894..5028    +  polyA_signal   SV40 poly(A) signal: SV40 polyadenylation signal
   5195..5524    +  CDS            nef (fragment): NEF_HV1BR - Experimental evidence at protein level: Swiss-Prot protein existence level 1. Extracellular Nef protein targets CD4(+) T-lymphocytes for apoptosis by interacting with CXCR4 surface receptors (PubMed:14990729). From Human immunodeficiency virus type 1 group M subtype B (isolate BRU/LAI) (HIV-1).
   5572..5829    +  LTR            5' LTR (truncated): truncated 5' long terminal repeat (LTR) from HIV-1
   5876..6001    +  misc_feature   HIV-1 Ψ: packaging signal of human immunodeficiency virus type 1
   5985..6323    +  CDS            HIV-1 gag (fragment): gag protein from human immunodeficiency virus 1; gag
   6498..6731    +  misc_feature   RRE: The Rev response element (RRE) of HIV-1 allows for Rev-dependent mRNA export from the nucleus to the cytoplasm.
   7108..7208    +  CDS            Rev (fragment): human immunodeficiency virus 1 (HIV-1) Rev protein; rev; enhances nuclear export of unspliced and incompletely spliced viral mRNAs
   7245..7362    +  misc_feature   cPPT/CTS: central polypurine tract and central termination sequence of HIV-1
   7399..7431    -  misc_feature   MCS (fragment): pBluescript multiple cloning site
   7483..7862    +  enhancer       CMV enhancer: human cytomegalovirus immediate early enhancer
   7864..8063    +  promoter       CMV promoter: human cytomegalovirus (CMV) immediate early promoter
   8068..8087    +  promoter       PLtetO-1 promoter (fragment): modified phage lambda PL promoter with tet operator sites (Lutz and Bujard, 1997)
   8089..8108    +  promoter       PLtetO-1 promoter (fragment): modified phage lambda PL promoter with tet operator sites (Lutz and Bujard, 1997)
   8118..8141    +  promoter       tight TRE promoter (fragment): Tet-responsive promoter PTight, consisting of seven tet operator sequences followed by the minimal CMV promoter
   8297..8587    +  CDS            SMT3: SMT3_YEAST - Experimental evidence at protein level: Swiss-Prot protein existence level 1. Not known; suppressor of MIF2 mutations. From Saccharomyces cerevisiae (strain ATCC 204508 / S288c) (Baker's yeast).
   9131..9180    +  CDS            Twin-Strep-tag (fragment): two Strep-Tag®II moieties connected by a linker for enhanced binding to Strep-Tactin®, an engineered form of streptavidin (Schmidt et al., 2013)
   9232..9818    +  misc_feature   IRES2: internal ribosome entry site (IRES) of the encephalomyocarditis virus (EMCV)
   9819..10535   +  CDS            Emerald: Emerald is a basic (constitutively fluorescent) green fluorescent protein published in 1998, derived from Aequorea victoria. It is reported to be a very rapidly-maturing weak dimer.
  10599..11187   +  misc_feature   WPRE: woodchuck hepatitis virus posttranscriptional regulatory element
  11227..11295   +  CDS            nef (fragment): NEF_HV1Z2 - Experimental evidence at protein level: Swiss-Prot protein existence level 1. Extracellular Nef protein targets CD4(+) T-lymphocytes for apoptosis by interacting with CXCR4 surface receptors. From Human immunodeficiency virus type 1 group M subtype D (isolate Z2/CDC-Z34) (HIV-1).
  11297..11530   +  LTR            3' LTR (ΔU3): self-inactivating 3' long terminal repeat (LTR) from HIV-1
>Addgene plasmid #209125 | pHR-SUMO-A'-l2-A'-IRES-EmGFP | addgene full sequence | sequence record 415902 | Addgene NGS Result
TTAATTCCGTGTATTCTATAGTGTCACCTAAATCGTATGTGTATGATACATAAGGTTATGTATTAATTGT
AGCCGCGTTCTAACGACAATATGTACAAGCCTAATTGTGTAGCATCTGGCTTACTGAAGCAGACCCTATC
ATCTCTCTCGTAAACTGCCGTCAGAGTCGGTTTGGTTGGACGAACCTTCTGAGTTTCTGGTAACGCCGTC
CCGCACCCGGAAATGGTCAGCGAACCAATCAGCAGGGTCATCGCTAGCCAGATCCTCTACGCCGGACGCA
TCGTGGCCGGCATCACCGGCGCCACAGGTGCGGTTGCTGGCGCCTATATCGCCGACATCACCGATGGGGA
AGATCGGGCTCGCCACTTCGGGCTCATGAGCGCTTGTTTCGGCGTGGGTATGGTGGCAGGCCCCGTGGCC
GGGGGACTGTTGGGCGCCATCTCCTTGCATGCACCATTCCTTGCGGCGGCGGTGCTCAACGGCCTCAACC
TACTACTGGGCTGCTTCCTAATGCAGGAGTCGCATAAGGGAGAGCGTCGAATGGTGCACTCTCAGTACAA
TCTGCTCTGATGCCGCATAGTTAAGCCAGCCCCGACACCCGCCAACACCCGCTGACGCGCCCTGACGGGC
TTGTCTGCTCCCGGCATCCGCTTACAGACAAGCTGTGACCGTCTCCGGGAGCTGCATGTGTCAGAGGTTT
TCACCGTCATCACCGAAACGCGCGAGACGAAAGGGCCTCGTGATACGCCTATTTTTATAGGTTAATGTCA
TGATAATAATGGTTTCTTAGACGTCAGGTGGCACTTTTCGGGGAAATGTGCGCGGAACCCCTATTTGTTT
ATTTTTCTAAATACATTCAAATATGTATCCGCTCATGAGACAATAACCCTGATAAATGCTTCAATAATAT
TGAAAAAGGAAGAGTATGAGTATTCAACATTTCCGTGTCGCCCTTATTCCCTTTTTTGCGGCATTTTGCC
TTCCTGTTTTTGCTCACCCAGAAACGCTGGTGAAAGTAAAAGATGCTGAAGATCAGTTGGGTGCACGAGT
GGGTTACATCGAACTGGATCTCAACAGCGGTAAGATCCTTGAGAGTTTTCGCCCCGAAGAACGTTTTCCA
ATGATGAGCACTTTTAAAGTTCTGCTATGTGGCGCGGTATTATCCCGTATTGACGCCGGGCAAGAGCAAC
TCGGTCGCCGCATACACTATTCTCAGAATGACTTGGTTGAGTACTCACCAGTCACAGAAAAGCATCTTAC
GGATGGCATGACAGTAAGAGAATTATGCAGTGCTGCCATAACCATGAGTGATAACACTGCGGCCAACTTA
CTTCTGACAACGATCGGAGGACCGAAGGAGCTAACCGCTTTTTTGCACAACATGGGGGATCATGTAACTC
GCCTTGATCGTTGGGAACCGGAGCTGAATGAAGCCATACCAAACGACGAGCGTGACACCACGATGCCTGT
AGCAATGGCAACAACGTTGCGCAAACTATTAACTGGCGAACTACTTACTCTAGCTTCCCGGCAACAATTA
ATAGACTGGATGGAGGCGGATAAAGTTGCAGGACCACTTCTGCGCTCGGCCCTTCCGGCTGGCTGGTTTA
TTGCTGATAAATCTGGAGCCGGTGAGCGTGGGTCTCGCGGTATCATTGCAGCACTGGGGCCAGATGGTAA
GCCCTCCCGTATCGTAGTTATCTACACGACGGGGAGTCAGGCAACTATGGATGAACGAAATAGACAGATC
GCTGAGATAGGTGCCTCACTGATTAAGCATTGGTAACTGTCAGACCAAGTTTACTCATATATACTTTAGA
TTGATTTAAAACTTCATTTTTAATTTAAAAGGATCTAGGTGAAGATCCTTTTTGATAATCTCATGACCAA
AATCCCTTAACGTGAGTTTTCGTTCCACTGAGCGTCAGACCCCGTAGAAAAGATCAAAGGATCTTCTTGA
GATCCTTTTTTTCTGCGCGTAATCTGCTGCTTGCAAACAAAAAAACCACCGCTACCAGCGGTGGTTTGTT
TGCCGGATCAAGAGCTACCAACTCTTTTTCCGAAGGTAACTGGCTTCAGCAGAGCGCAGATACCAAATAC
TGTTCTTCTAGTGTAGCCGTAGTTAGGCCACCACTTCAAGAACTCTGTAGCACCGCCTACATACCTCGCT
CTGCTAATCCTGTTACCAGTGGCTGCTGCCAGTGGCGATAAGTCGTGTCTTACCGGGTTGGACTCAAGAC
GATAGTTACCGGATAAGGCGCAGCGGTCGGGCTGAACGGGGGGTTCGTGCACACAGCCCAGCTTGGAGCG
AACGACCTACACCGAACTGAGATACCTACAGCGTGAGCTATGAGAAAGCGCCACGCTTCCCGAAGGGAGA
AAGGCGGACAGGTATCCGGTAAGCGGCAGGGTCGGAACAGGAGAGCGCACGAGGGAGCTTCCAGGGGGAA
ACGCCTGGTATCTTTATAGTCCTGTCGGGTTTCGCCACCTCTGACTTGAGCGTCGATTTTTGTGATGCTC
GTCAGGGGGGCGGAGCCTATGGAAAAACGCCAGCAACGCGGCCTTTTTACGGTTCCTGGCCTTTTGCTGG
CCTTTTGCTCACATGTTCTTTCCTGCGTTATCCCCTGATTCTGTGGATAACCGTATTACCGCCTTTGAGT
GAGCTGATACCGCTCGCCGCAGCCGAACGACCGAGCGCAGCGAGTCAGTGAGCGAGGAAGCGGAAGAGCG
CCCAATACGCAAACCGCCTCTCCCCGCGCGTTGGCCGATTCATTAATGCAGCTGTGGAATGTGTGTCAGT
TAGGGTGTGGAAAGTCCCCAGGCTCCCCAGCAGGCAGAAGTATGCAAAGCATGCATCTCAATTAGTCAGC
AACCAGGTGTGGAAAGTCCCCAGGCTCCCCAGCAGGCAGAAGTATGCAAAGCATGCATCTCAATTAGTCA
GCAACCATAGTCCCGCCCCTAACTCCGCCCATCCCGCCCCTAACTCCGCCCAGTTCCGCCCATTCTCCGC
CCCATGGCTGACTAATTTTTTTTATTTATGCAGAGGCCGAGGCCGCCTCGGCCTCTGAGCTATTCCAGAA
GTAGTGAGGAGGCTTTTTTGGAGGCCTAGGCTTTTGCAAAAAGCTTGGACACAAGACAGGCTTGCGAGAT
ATGTTTGAGAATACCACTTTATCCCGCGTCAGGGAGAGGCAGTGCGTAAAAAGACGCGGACTCATGTGAA
ATACTGGTTTTTAGTGCGCCAGATCTCTATAATCTCGCGCAACCTATTTTCCCCTCGAACACTTTTTAAG
CCGTAGATAAACAGGCTGGGACACTTCACATGAGCGAAAAATACATCGTCACCTGGGACATGTTGCAGAT
CCATGCACGTAAACTCGCAAGCCGACTGATGCCTTCTGAACAATGGAAAGGCATTATTGCCGTAAGCCGT
GGCGGTCTGTACCGGGTGCGTTACTGGCGCGTGAACTGGGTATTCGTCATGTCGATACCGTTTGTATTTC
CAGCTACGATCACGACAACCAGCGCGAGCTTAAAGTGCTGAAACGCGCAGAAGGCGATGGCGAAGGCTTC
ATCGTTATTGATGACCTGGTGGATTCCGGTGGTACTGCGGTTGCGATTCGTGAAATGTATCCAAAAGCGC
ACTTTGTCACCATCTTCGCAAAACCGGCTGGTCGTCCGCTGGTTGATGACTATGTTGTTGATATCCCGCA
AGATACCTGGATTGAACAGCCGTGGGATATGGGCGTCGTATTCGTCCCGCCAATCTCCGGTCGCTAATCT
TTTCAACGCCTGGCACTGCCGGGCGTTGTTCTTTTTAACTTCAGGCGGGTTACAATAGTTTCCAGTAAGT
ATTCTGGAGGCTGCATCCATGACACAGGCAAACCTGAGCGAAACCCTGTTCAAACCCCGCTTTAAACATC
CTGAAACCTCGACGCTAGTCCGCCGCTTTAATCACGGCGCACAACCGCCTGTGCAGTCGGCCCTTGATGG
TAAAACCATCCCTCACTGGTATCGCATGATTAACCGTCTGATGTGGATCTGGCGCGGCATTGACCCACGC
GAAATCCTCGACGTCCAGGCACGTATTGTGATGAGCGATGCCGAACGTACCGACGATGATTTATACGATA
CGGTGATTGGCTACCGTGGCGGCAACTGGATTTATGAGTGGGCCCCGGATCTTTGTGAAGGAACCTTACT
TCTGTGGTGTGACATAATTGGACAAACTACCTACAGAGATTTAAAGCTCTAAGGTAAATATAAAATTTTT
AAGTGTATAATGTGTTAAACTACTGATTCTAATTGTTTGTGTATTTTAGATTCCAACCTATGGAACTGAT
GAATGGGAGCAGTGGTGGAATGCCTTTAATGAGGAAAACCTGTTTTGCTCAGAAGAAATGCCATCTAGTG
ATGATGAGGCTACTGCTGACTCTCAACATTCTACTCCTCCAAAAAAGAAGAGAAAGGTAGAAGACCCCAA
GGACTTTCCTTCAGAATTGCTAAGTTTTTTGAGTCATGCTGTGTTTAGTAATAGAACTCTTGCTTGCTTT
GCTATTTACACCACAAAGGAAAAAGCTGCACTGCTATACAAGAAAATTATGGAAAAATATTCTGTAACCT
TTATAAGTAGGCATAACAGTTATAATCATAACATACTGTTTTTTCTTACTCCACACAGGCATAGAGTGTC
TGCTATTAATAACTATGCTCAAAAATTGTGTACCTTTAGCTTTTTAATTTGTAAAGGGGTTAATAAGGAA
TATTTGATGTATAGTGCCTTGACTAGAGATCATAATCAGCCATACCACATTTGTAGAGGTTTTACTTGCT
TTAAAAAACCTCCCACACCTCCCCCTGAACCTGAAACATAAAATGAATGCAATTGTTGTTGTTAACTTGT
TTATTGCAGCTTATAATGGTTACAAATAAAGCAATAGCATCACAAATTTCACAAATAAAGCATTTTTTTC
ACTGCATTCTAGTTGTGGTTTGTCCAAACTCATCAATGTATCTTATCATGTCTGGATCAACTGGATAACT
CAAGCTAACCAAAATCATCCCAAACTTCCCACCCCATACCCTATTACCACTGCCAATTACCTGTGGTTTC
ATTTACTCTAAACCTGTGATTCCTCTGAATTATTTTCATTTTAAAGAAATTGTATTTGTTAAATATGTAC
TACAAACTTAGTAGTTGGAAGGGCTAATTCACTCCCAAAGAAGACAAGATATCCTTGATCTGTGGATCTA
CCACACACAAGGCTACTTCCCTGATTAGCAGAACTACACACCAGGGCCAGGGGTCAGATATCCACTGACC
TTTGGATGGTGCTACAAGCTAGTACCAGTTGAGCCAGATAAGGTAGAAGAGGCCAATAAAGGAGAGAACA
CCAGCTTGTTACACCCTGTGAGCCTGCATGGGATGGATGACCCGGAGAGAGAAGTGTTAGAGTGGAGGTT
TGACAGCCGCCTAGCATTTCATCACGTGGCCCGAGAGCTGCATCCGGAGTACTTCAAGAACTGCTGATAT
CGAGCTTGCTACAAGGGACTTTCCGCTGGGGACTTTCCAGGGAGGCGTGGCCTGGGCGGGACTGGGGAGT
GGCGAGCCCTCAGATCCTGCATATAAGCAGCTGCTTTTTGCCTGTACTGGGTCTCTCTGGTTAGACCAGA
TCTGAGCCTGGGAGCTCTCTGGCTAACTAGGGAACCCACTGCTTAAGCCTCAATAAAGCTTGCCTTGAGT
GCTTCAAGTAGTGTGTGCCCGTCTGTTGTGTGACTCTGGTAACTAGAGATCCCTCAGACCCTTTTAGTCA
GTGTGGAAAATCTCTAGCAGTGGCGCCCGAACAGGGACTTGAAAGCGAAAGGGAAACCAGAGGAGCTCTC
TCGACGCAGGACTCGGCTTGCTGAAGCGCGCACGGCAAGAGGCGAGGGGCGGCGACTGGTGAGTACGCCA
AAAATTTTGACTAGCGGAGGCTAGAAGGAGAGAGATGGGTGCGAGAGCGTCAGTATTAAGCGGGGGAGAA
TTAGATCGCGATGGGAAAAAATTCGGTTAAGGCCAGGGGGAAAGAAAAAATATAAATTAAAACATATAGT
ATGGGCAAGCAGGGAGCTAGAACGATTCGCAGTTAATCCTGGCCTGTTAGAAACATCAGAAGGCTGTAGA
CAAATACTGGGACAGCTACAACCATCCCTTCAGACAGGATCAGAAGAACTTAGATCATTATATAATACAG
TAGCAACCCTCTATTGTGTGCATCAAAGGATAGAGATAAAAGACACCAAGGAAGCTTTAGACAAGATAGA
GGAAGAGCAAAACAAAAGTAAGACCACCGCACAGCAAGCGGCCGGCCGCTGATCTTCAGACCTGGAGGAG
GAGATATGAGGGACAATTGGAGAAGTGAATTATATAAATATAAAGTAGTAAAAATTGAACCATTAGGAGT
AGCACCCACCAAGGCAAAGAGAAGAGTGGTGCAGAGAGAAAAAAGAGCAGTGGGAATAGGAGCTTTGTTC
CTTGGGTTCTTGGGAGCAGCAGGAAGCACTATGGGCGCAGCGTCAATGACGCTGACGGTACAGGCCAGAC
AATTATTGTCTGGTATAGTGCAGCAGCAGAACAATTTGCTGAGGGCTATTGAGGCGCAACAGCATCTGTT
GCAACTCACAGTCTGGGGCATCAAGCAGCTCCAGGCAAGAATCCTGGCTGTGGAAAGATACCTAAAGGAT
CAACAGCTCCTGGGGATTTGGGGTTGCTCTGGAAAACTCATTTGCACCACTGCTGTGCCTTGGAATGCTA
GTTGGAGTAATAAATCTCTGGAACAGATTTGGAATCACACGACCTGGATGGAGTGGGACAGAGAAATTAA
CAATTACACAAGCTTAATACACTCCTTAATTGAAGAATCGCAAAACCAGCAAGAAAAGAATGAACAAGAA
TTATTGGAATTAGATAAATGGGCAAGTTTGTGGAATTGGTTTAACATAACAAATTGGCTGTGGTATATAA
AATTATTCATAATGATAGTAGGAGGCTTGGTAGGTTTAAGAATAGTTTTTGCTGTACTTTCTATAGTGAA
TAGAGTTAGGCAGGGATATTCACCATTATCGTTTCAGACCCACCTCCCAACCCCGAGGGGACCCGACAGG
CCCGAAGGAATAGAAGAAGAAGGTGGAGAGAGAGACAGAGACAGATCCATTCGATTAGTGAACGGATCTC
GACGGTATCGCCAAATGGCAGTATTCATCCACAATTTTAAAAGAAAAGGGGGGATTGGGGGGTACAGTGC
AGGGGAAAGAATAGTAGACATAATAGCAACAGACATACAAACTAAAGAATTACAAAAACAAATTACAAAA
ATTCAAAATTTTCGGGTTTATTACAGGGACAGCAGAGATCCAGTTTGGATCGATAAGCTTGATATCGAAT
TGCTGCAGCCCCGATAGTCGACTACATTTATATTGGCTCATGTCCAATATGACCGCCATGTTGACATTGA
TTATTGACTAGTTATTAATAGTAATCAATTACGGGGTCATTAGTTCATAGCCCATATATGGAGTTCCGCG
TTACATAACTTACGGTAAATGGCCCGCCTGGCTGACCGCCCAACGACCCCCGCCCATTGACGTCAATAAT
GACGTATGTTCCCATAGTAACGCCAATAGGGACTTTCCATTGACGTCAATGGGTGGAGTATTTACGGTAA
ACTGCCCACTTGGCAGTACATCAAGTGTATCATATGCCAAGTCCGCCCCCTATTGACGTCAATGACGGTA
AATGGCCCGCCTGGCATTATGCCCAGTACATGACCTTACGGGACTTTCCTACTTGGCAGTACATCTACGT
ATTAGTCATCGCTATTACCATGGTGATGCGGTTTTGGCAGTACACCAATGGGCGTGGATAGCGGTTTGAC
TCACGGGGATTTCCAAGTCTCCACCCCATTGACGTCAATGGGAGTTTGTTTTGGCACCAAAATCAACGGG
ACTTTCCAAAATGTCGTAATAACCCCGCCCCGTTGACGCAAATGGGCGGTAGGCGTGTACGGTGGGAGGT
CTATATAAGCAGAGCTCTCCCTATCAGTGATAGAGATCTCCCTATCAGTGATAGAGATCGTCGTCGTGCT
CGTTTAGTGAACCGTCTGATCTCAACAAGCTGTCTAGAGAATTCAAGCTTGCCACCATGGGTATCCTTCC
CAGCCCTGGGATGCCTGCGCTGCTCTCCCTCGTGAGCCTTCTCTCCGTGCTGCTGATGGGTTGCGTAGCT
GAAACCGGTAGCAGCGGCACTAGTAGCGGCGGTGGTAGCGATAGCGAAGTCAATCAAGAAGCGAAACCGG
AAGTCGAACCGGAAGTCAAACCGGAAACGCACATCAACCTGAAAGTTAGTGATGGCAGCTCTGAAATTTT
CTTTAAAATTAAGAAAACCACGCCGCTGCGTCGCCTGATGGAAGCGTTTGCCAAACGCCAGGGCAAAGAA
ATGGATAGCCTGCGCTTCCTGTATGACGGTATTCGTATCCAGGCGGATCAAGCCCCGGAAGATCTGGACA
TGGAAGATAACGACATTATCGAAGCGCATCGCGAACAGATTGGCGGCCATATGAGCGGTCCTGGATCCTC
TCCGGAAGACAAAATTGCGCAGTTGAAACAAAAAATTCAGGCGCTCAAGCAAGAAAATCAACAGTTGGAG
GAGGAGAATGCAGCCCTGGAGTATGGTGGAAGTCGAATTCGGTGGGAATTTCATCACGGGGGTTCGGGTG
GTTCAGGCGGCTCAGGAGGCTCCGGGGGTTCCGGAGGGAGCGGTGCTGAAGCCGCAGCCAAGGAAGCAGC
AGCTAAAGAGGCCGCTGCGAAGGAAGCTGCCGCAAAGGAGGCGGCGGCGAAAGAGGCGGCAGCAAAAGCC
GGATCTGGTGGCAGTGGTGGCTCCGGCGGGTCAGGTGGCAGCGGGGGATCAGGAGGTACCAGCGGTCCTG
GATCCTCTCCGGAAGACAAAATTGCGCAGTTGAAACAAAAAATTCAGGCGCTCAAGCAAGAAAATCAACA
GTTGGAGGAGGAGAATGCAGCCCTGGAGTATGGTGGAAGTAAGCTTTGGAGCCACACGCGTCTTGAGGTG
CTGTTTCAGGGACCAGGAGGTAGTGGATCTGCTTGGAGCCATCCACAGTTCGAAAAAGGTGGAGGTTCTG
GCGGTGGATCAGGTGGAAGTGCATGGTCTCACCCTCAGTTTGAGAAATAATGACTCGAGCGCCCCTCTCC
CTCCCCCCCCCCTAACGTTACTGGCCGAAGCCGCTTGGAATAAGGCCGGTGTGCGTTTGTCTATATGTTA
TTTTCCACCATATTGCCGTCTTTTGGCAATGTGAGGGCCCGGAAACCTGGCCCTGTCTTCTTGACGAGCA
TTCCTAGGGGTCTTTCCCCTCTCGCCAAAGGAATGCAAGGTCTGTTGAATGTCGTGAAGGAAGCAGTTCC
TCTGGAAGCTTCTTGAAGACAAACAACGTCTGTAGCGACCCTTTGCAGGCAGCGGAACCCCCCACCTGGC
GACAGGTGCCTCTGCGGCCAAAAGCCACGTGTATAAGATACACCTGCAAAGGCGGCACAACCCCAGTGCC
ACGTTGTGAGTTGGATAGTTGTGGAAAGAGTCAAATGGCTCTCCTCAAGCGTATTCAACAAGGGGCTGAA
GGATGCCCAGAAGGTAACCCATTGTATGGGATCTGATCTGGGGCCTCGGTACACATGCTTTACATGTGTT
TAGTCGAGGTTAAAAAAACGTCTAGGCCCCCCGAACCACGGGGACGTGGTTTTCCTTTGAAAAACACGAT
GATAATATGGCCACAACCATGGTGAGCAAGGGCGAGGAGCTGTTCACCGGGGTGGTGCCCATCCTGGTCG
AGCTGGACGGCGACGTAAACGGCCACAAGTTCAGCGTGTCCGGCGAGGGCGAGGGCGATGCCACCTACGG
CAAGCTGACCCTGAAGTTCATCTGCACCACCGGCAAGCTGCCCGTGCCCTGGCCCACCCTCGTGACCACC
TTGACCTACGGCGTGCAGTGCTTCGCCCGCTACCCCGACCACATGAAGCAGCACGACTTCTTCAAGTCCG
CCATGCCCGAAGGCTACGTCCAGGAGCGCACCATCTTCTTCAAGGACGACGGCAACTACAAGACCCGCGC
CGAGGTGAAGTTCGAGGGCGACACCCTGGTGAACCGCATCGAGCTGAAGGGCATCGACTTCAAGGAGGAC
GGCAACATCCTGGGGCACAAGCTGGAGTACAACTACAACAGCCACAAGGTCTATATCACCGCCGACAAGC
AGAAGAACGGCATCAAGGTGAACTTCAAGACCCGCCACAACATCGAGGACGGCAGCGTGCAGCTCGCCGA
CCACTACCAGCAGAACACCCCCATCGGCGACGGCCCCGTGCTGCTGCCCGACAACCACTACCTGAGCACC
CAGTCCGCCCTGAGCAAAGACCCCAACGAGAAGCGCGATCACATGGTCCTGCTGGAGTTCGTGACCGCCG
CCGGGATCACTCTCGGCATGGACGAGCTGTACAAGTAAAGCGGCCGCGACTCTTGAGTCGAGCTGCAGGC
ATGCAAGCTTGATATCGTACGTATCGATAATCAACCTCTGGATTACAAAATTTGTGAAAGATTGACTGGT
ATTCTTAACTATGTTGCTCCTTTTACGCTATGTGGATACGCTGCTTTAATGCCTTTGTATCATGCTATTG
CTTCCCGTATGGCTTTCATTTTCTCCTCCTTGTATAAATCCTGGTTGCTGTCTCTTTATGAGGAGTTGTG
GCCCGTTGTCAGGCAACGTGGCGTGGTGTGCACTGTGTTTGCTGACGCAACCCCCACTGGTTGGGGCATT
GCCACCACCTGTCAGCTCCTTTCCGGGACTTTCGCTTTCCCCCTCCCTATTGCCACGGCGGAACTCATCG
CCGCCTGCCTTGCCCGCTGCTGGACAGGGGCTCGGCTGTTGGGCACTGACAATTCCGTGGTGTTGTCGGG
GAAATCATCGTCCTTTCCTTGGCTGCTCGCCTGTGTTGCCACCTGGATTCTGCGCGGGACGTCCTTCTGC
TACGTCCCTTCGGCCCTCAATCCAGCGGACCTTCCTTCCCGCGGCCTGCTGCCGGCTCTGCGGCCTCTTC
CGCGTCTTCGCCTTCGCCCTCAGACGAGTCGGATCTCCCTTTGGGCCGCCTCCCCGCATCGATACCGTCG
TCCACGAGGGAATTAATTCGAGCTCCGTACCTTTAAGACCAATGACTTACAAGGCAGCTGTAGATCTTAG
CCACTTTTTAAAAGAAAAGGGGGGACTGGAAGGGCTAATTCACTCCCAACGAAGACAAGATCTGCTTTTT
GCTTGTACTGGGTCTCTCTGGTTAGACCAGATCTGAGCCTGGGAGCTCTCTGGCTAACTAGGGAACCCAC
TGCTTAAGCCTCAATAAAGCTTGCCTTGAGTGCTTCAAGTAGTGTGTGCCCGTCTGTTGTGTGACTCTGG
TAACTAGAGATCCCTCAGACCCTTTTAGTCAGTGTGGAAAATCTCTAGCAGCAACTAGAA
